>Addgene plasmid #59244 | pLV-Enh eGFP Reporter-muKC2-X20 | depositor partial sequence | sequence record 93529 | pLV-Enh eGFP Reporter-muKC2-X20 sequence 1207 bps
NNNNNNNNNNNTGATTTTATTTTGACTGATAGTGACCTGTTCGTTGCAACAAATTGATGAGCAATGCTTT
TTTATAATGCCAACTTTGTACAAAAAAGCAGGCTTTCAATCTATCATGAGATGTGGACCGGGTACGTCCT
TCTGAGCACCGTATACTTCCCGGGCAACACACTGGTGTGTGCTTAGACTTGTGTTTAAGCTAGATTTCCC
TGGTGTCAGAACTCCACTTGTGCAGTTTCCGTGAGGGATGTGAAGGAGTGCAGCCTCAGAGTACTCACCC
TGAGCGCAGTGTCTCACCTTCGTCTGGTACCAGGACTCAGCCTCTGCCCGGCTTCGGTTGGCAATGTCCT
CGTACTGGGCCTTGACCTCGGCGATGATGCTGTCCAGGTCCAGGCTGCGGTTGTTGTCCATGGAGAGGAC
CACAGAGGTGTCACTCACCTGGTTCTGCATCTGAGACAGCTCCTGCAGGGTTGTCAACTCAGAGTCACCC
AGGAACAAAAGGAAGGGACCTTGCACTTCTGAGGTAACTAACTACTTAGGCTAGGTCTCTCTTCTCTGGC
ATCCCTGGCAGAAGTCCTTCCAGGCGCCCCTCCCCTCCCCCAGTCCTGTTAATCATGTCCCCGGGAGTTC
CTAGACGACTCATCAGTGTGGTGGTGGGACCTGTTCTCTCCAGTTCCAGTGATGCTTTCCACTGGTGACA
CAATCAAACCCAGCTTTCTTGTACAAAGTTGGCATTATAAGAAAGCATTGCTTATCAATTTGTTGCAACG
AACAGGTCACTATCAGTCAAAATAAAATCATTATTTGCCATCCAGCTGATATCCCCTATAGNGAGTCGTA
TTACATGGTCATAGCTGTTTCCTGGCAGCTCTGGCCCGTGTCTCAAAATCTCTGATGTTACATTGCACAA
GATAAAAATATATCATCATGAACAATAAAACTGTCTGCTTACATAAACAGTAATACANGGGGTGTTATGA
GCCATATTCAACGGGAAACGTCGAGGCCGCGATTAAATTCCAACATGGATGCTGATTTATATGGGTATAA
ATGGGCTCGCGATAATGTCGGGNAATCNGNGCGACNATCNNNCGCTTGNNNNGGNNNGNCNNANGCGCCN
NNNNNGNTTNNTGAANNATGNNNAANGNANCNTNNCNAANNNANNNTTNNNNNNAANNNANNNNNGNNCA
NANNNNNNAACNNGNNN
