>Addgene plasmid #59244 | pLV-Enh eGFP Reporter-muKC2-X20 | addgene partial sequence | sequence record 95629 | pRRL5primeMCS-F 5'-tgaacggatctcgacggtat-3'
CAGTGCAGGGGAAAGAATAGTAGACATAATAGCAACAGACATACAAACTAAAGAATTACAAAAACAAATT
ACAAAAATTCAAAATTTTATCGATCACGAGACTAGCCTCGAGAAGCTTGATATCGAATTCCATCACAAGT
TTGTACAAAAAAGCAGGCTTTCAATCTATCATGAGATGTGGACCGGGTACGTCCTTCTGAGCACCGTATA
CTTCCCGGGCAACACACTGGTGTGTGCTTAGACTTGTGTTTAAGCTAGATTTCCCTGGTGTCAGAACTCC
ACTTGTGCAGTTTCCGTGAGGGATGTGAAGGAGTGCAGCCTCAGAGTACTCACCCTGAGCGCAGTGTCTC
ACCTTCGTCTGGTACCAGGACTCAGCCTCTGCCCGGCTTCGGTTGGCAATGTCCTCGTACTGGGCCTTGA
CCTCGGCGATGATGCTGTCCAGGTCCAGGCTGCGGTTGTTGTCCATGGAGAGGACCACAGAGGTGTCACT
CACCTGGTTCTGCATCTGAGACAGCTCCTGCAGGGTTGTCAACTCAGAGTCACCCAGGAACAAAAGGAAG
GGACCTTGCACTTCTGAGGTAACTAACTACTTAGGCTAGGTCTCTCTTCTCTGGCATCCCTGGCAGAAGT
CCTTCCAGGCGCCCCTCCCCTCCCCCAGTCCTGTTAATCATGTCCCCGGGAGTTCCTAGACGACTCATCA
GTGTGGTGGTGGGACCTGTTCTCTCCAGTTCCAGTGATGCTTTCCACTGGTGACACAATCAAACCCAGCT
TTCTTGTACAAAGTGGTGATG
