>Addgene plasmid #59244 | pLV-Enh eGFP Reporter-muKC2-X20 | addgene partial sequence | sequence record 95631 | EGFP-N 5'-CGTCGCCGTCCAGCTCGACCAG-3'
TTGCTCACCATGGTGGGCGACCGGCTGCGCTCCGCGGCGTGGATGCTCCGGGGAAAGTTGCGCTCCGCGG
CAGGGATGCTCCTGGGAAGGTTGCGCTCCGCGGCAGGGATGCTCTGGGGAAGGCTGGTCCTGGCCGAGGA
TCGGGAACGCGCCGCTCGCTCTGCTTCTCTTGTCTTCGCTTGTCTCTGGATGGAACCAGATTTGGTTCTG
AGTAGCTGTCAGCGTCTGGTGACCTGCTCGCCGCCCTGCGCCTTTAAGGAGTCTTCACCGGCCCCGCCCA
CTCTCCGCTGGGCCAATCAGCGAGCCGGAGGAGGCCTTGGGGCCAGGAATCTTCCAGCAGTTTCGCGTCT
GGTGGAGCTTCCCCGCCTCCCTTGAGTAATCGGAGTTGTGGGTTCCGCCCTTGTCCAGAACTCTCCAGAG
GTTTCTGGGGTTCACTGGAGAGTACGGATTCCTGAGGGGGAGGGTGTGGGGAAGTGCTGGTGCTACTAGT
GACACTG
