[The description below was written by a language model from this plasmid's Addgene catalogue record.]
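Description:
pLV-Enh eGFP Reporter-muKC2-X20 is a lentiviral enhancer-reporter plasmid of about 8.6 kb, built on the Brachyury-eGFP lentiviral backbone. In that parent vector the Brachyury promoter was removed and replaced with the mouse Hsp68 minimal promoter, taken from an Hsp68-lacZ Gateway plasmid, so that eGFP sits downstream of a weak core promoter that gives little expression on its own. The plasmid is maintained in bacteria at high copy under ampicillin selection and is propagated in a recombination-deficient strain, as is usual for lentiviral vectors carrying repeated LTR sequences. No feature table is provided, so the specific lentiviral elements, the origin of replication and any mammalian selection marker are not stated in the record.

The insert is a 599 bp mouse genomic fragment named Krt75-ex5, corresponding to a region on chromosome 15 (mm9 assembly) within the keratin type II gene cluster. It is a candidate enhancer that lies in exonic sequence. The fragment was introduced by Gateway recombination, and the depositor notes that the final plasmid therefore carries attB sites flanking the insert, not the attR sites the plasmid map suggests. The logic of the design is that eGFP is produced at appreciable levels only when the cloned fragment is able to activate the Hsp68 minimal promoter. Fluorescence in transduced cells thus serves as a readout of enhancer activity. Because delivery is lentiviral, the reporter can be introduced into a range of cell types, and the stated purpose is to compare the activity of this keratin cluster enhancer across different cell types.
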