Addgene plasmid #59244: pLV-Enh eGFP Reporter-muKC2-X20
Purpose: Lentiviral GFP reporter for testing enhancer activity in different cell types. Insert is an enhancer identified in the exonic region of the keratin type II cluster.
Depositing lab: Benjamin Yu. Depositing organization: University of California, San Diego (UCSD).
Backbone
  Vector backbone: Brachyury-eGFP
  Backbone size w/o insert (bp): 7967
  Total vector size (bp): 8566
  Modifications to backbone: Original vector is Brachyury-eGFP (Kita-Matsuo et al. 2009) with the Brachyury promoter cloned out and replaced with the minimal Hsp68 promoter from the Hsp68-lacZ-Gateway plasmid (Pennacchio et al. 2006)
  Vector type: Lentiviral
Growth in bacteria
  Bacterial resistance: Ampicillin, 100 μg/mL
  Growth temperature: 37°C
  Growth strain: Stbl3
  Copy number: High Copy
Gene/Insert
  Gene/Insert name: Krt75-ex5 (alt name: mm9 chr15:101400400-101400999)
  Species: M. musculus (mouse)
  Insert size (bp): 599
  Promoter: Mu Hsp68 minimal promoter
  Cloning method: Gateway Cloning
  Sequencing primers: 5′ CAATCTATCATGAGATGTGGACC; 3′ TGATTGTGTCACCAGTGGAAA
Terms and licenses: Academic/Nonprofit Terms; Industry Terms: Not Available to Industry
Depositor comments: Please note that the final plasmid sequence is post-Gateway recombination. The plasmid contains attB sites (not attR sites as the map implies).
How to cite: pLV-Enh eGFP Reporter-muKC2-X20 was a gift from Benjamin Yu (Addgene plasmid # 59244 ; http://n2t.net/addgene:59244 ; RRID:Addgene_59244)
